>Addgene plasmid #196885 | pCAG-DIO-inv[roxSTOProx-EB3 mNeonGreen-bGH] | addgene full sequence | sequence record 391918 | Addgene NGS Result
GATTCGACATTGATTATTGACTAGTTATTAATAGTAATCAATTACGGGGTCATTAGTTCATAGCCCATAT
ATGGAGTTCCGCGTTACATAACTTACGGTAAATGGCCCGCCTGGCTGACCGCCCAACGACCCCCGCCCAT
TGACGTCAATAATGACGTATGTTCCCATAGTAACGCCAATAGGGACTTTCCATTGACGTCAATGGGTGGA
GTATTTACGGTAAACTGCCCACTTGGCAGTACATCAAGTGTATCATATGCCAAGTACGCCCCCTATTGAC
GTCAATGACGGTAAATGGCCCGCCTGGCATTATGCCCAGTACATGACCTTATGGGACTTTCCTACTTGGC
AGTACATCTACGTATTAGTCATCGCTATTACCATGGTCGAGGTGAGCCCCACGTTCTGCTTCACTCTCCC
CATCTCCCCCCCCTCCCCACCCCCAATTTTGTATTTATTTATTTTTTAATTATTTTGTGCAGCGATGGGG
GCGGGGGGGGGGGGGGGGCGCGCGCCRGGSGGGGSGGGGSGGGGSGRGGGGSGGGGSGGGGSGRGGSGGR
GRGGKGCGGCGGCAGCCAATCAGAGCGGCGCGCTCCGAAAGTTTCCTTTTATGGCGAGGCGGCGGCGGCG
GCGGCCCTATAAAAAGCGAAGCGCGCGGCGGGCGGGAGTCGCTGCGCGCTGCCTTCGCCCCGTGCCCCGC
TCCGCCGCCGCCTCGCGCCGCCCGCCCCGGCTCTGACTGACCGCGTTACTCCCACAGGTGAGCGGGCGGG
ACGGCCCTTCTCCTCCGGGCTGTAATTAGCGCTTGGTTTAATGACGGCTTGTTTCTTTTCTGTGGCTGCG
TGAAAGCCTTGAGGGGCTCCGGGAGGGCCCTTTGTGCGGGGGGAGCGGCTCGGGGGGTGCGTGCGTGTGT
GTGTGCGTGGGGAGCGCCGCGTGCGGCTCCGCGCTGCCCGGCGGCTGTGAGCGCTGCGGGCGCGGCGCGG
GGCTTTGTGCGCTCCGCAGTGTGCGCGAGGGGAGCGCGGCCGGGGGCGGTGCCCCGCGGTGCGGGGGGGG
CTGCGAGGGGAACAAAGGCTGCGTGCGGGGTGTGTGCGKGGGGGGGTGAGCAGGGGGTGTGGGCGCGTCG
GTCGGGCTGCAACCCCCCCTGCACCCCCCTCCCCGAGTTGCTGAGCACGGCCCGGCTTCGGGTGCGGGGC
TCCGTACGGGGCGTGGCGCGGGGCTCGCCGTGCCGGGCGGGGGGTGGCGGCAGGTGGGGGTGCCGGGCGG
GGCGGGGCCGCCTCGGGCCGGGGAGGGCTCGGGGGAGGGGCGCGGCGGCCCCCGGAGCGCCGGCGGCTGT
CGAGGCGCGGCGAGCCGCAGCCATTGCCTTTTATGGTAATCGTGCGAGAGGGCGCAGGGACTTCCTTTGT
CCCAAATCTGTGCGGAGCCGAAATCTGGGAGGCGCCGCCGCACCCCCTCTAGCGGGCGCGGGGCGAAGCG
GTGCGGCGCCGGCAGGAAGGAAATGGGCGGGGAGGGCCTTCGTGCGTCGCCGCGCCGCCGTCCCCTTCTC
CCTCTCCAGCCTCGGGGCTGTCCGCGGGGGGACGGCTGCCTTCGGGGGGGACGGGGCAGGGCGGGGTTCG
GCTTCTGGCGTGTGACCGGCGGCTCTAGACCAGGCAGACTCGACTCCGGAATAACTTCGTATAGGATACT
TTATACGAAGTTATGCAGAATGGTAGCTGGATTGTAGCTGCTATTAGCAATATGAAACCTCTTAATAACT
TCGTATAGCATACATTATACGAAGTTATGGCGCGTTACTTGTACAGCTAGAGCAACTAGCTAGCGAGGTT
CTTTCCGCCTCAGAAGCCATAGAGCCCACCGCATCCCCAGCATGCCTGCTATTGTCTTCCCAATCCTCCC
CCTTGCTGTCCTGCCCCACCCCACCCCCCAGAATAGAATGACACCTACTCAGACAATGCGATGCAATTTC
CTCATTTTATTAGGAAAGGACAGTGGGAGTGGCACCTTCCAGGGTCAAGGAAGGCACGGGGGAGGGGCAA
ACAACAGATGGCTGGCAACTAGAAGGCACAGTCGAGGCTGATCAGCGAGCTCTTACTTGTACAGCTCGTC
CATGCCCATCACATCGGTAAAGGCCTTTTGCCACTCCTTGAAGTTGAGCTCGGTCTTGGAGTGCTTGAGC
TCCGTCTTACGGAACACGTACATCGGCTGGTTCTTCAGATAGTTAGCCGCCATTGGCTTGGCAAAGGTGT
AGGTGGTCCGCGCAGTGCTCCGGTAGCGCTTGCCATTTCCAGTGGTGTAACTCCACTTAAAGGTACTGAT
GATGGTTTTGTCGTTGGGGTAAGTCTTCTTCGACCTGCACCAGTCCGCAGCGGTCAGCGAGTTGGTCATC
ACAGGACCGTCAGCAGGGAAACCAGTCCCCTTCACCTGGGCCTCTCCTTTGATGTGGCTTCCCTCGTAGG
TGTAGCGGTAGTTAACAGTAAGGGAGGCACCATCTTCAAACTGCATTGTGCGATGGACTTGGTAGCCGGA
GCCATCTACCATGGCGGCCTGGAAAGGCGACATCCCGTCAGGGTAGGGCAGGTACTGATGGAAGCCATAC
CCGATATGAGGGACCAGAATCCAGGGGGAGAACTGGAGGTCACCCTTGGTGGACTTCAGGTTTAACTCCT
CATAACCATCATTTGGATTGCCGGTGCCCTGACCCACCATGTCAAAGTCCACACCGTTGATGGAGCCAAA
GATGTGTAACTCATGTGTCGCTGGGAGAGAGGCCATGTTATCCTCCTCGCCCTTGCTCACCATGGTGGCG
GGATCCAGGTACTCGTCCTGGTCTTCTTGTTGATGCTCTTCAATCTCATCGTCCTCAGGGGGTGCGAATC
CTTCCTCTGTGGCATAGAGGATGCCAATGATGCCTGAGATAACAGGGCTGTTTTCACTTTCATGCTCCTG
GCAGATGAGCTCGATGTCACGAAGTTTGCTGAAGTAGAAGTCACGTTCCTTCTCCAGCCCATCCACTGTC
AGCTTCAAGTCCACCAGCTGTTGGTTGAGTTCAAGAATTTGGGCATCAGTCTCATGGCCGCCATTTCGGG
CTGATGGAGGATTCTTCCGGAGAATGCAGGGGGGGGCCACATTGCTCAGCCGGCCAGAGGTCTGCATGTT
TTTTGGGCCTGTGGGGGACGTCCTCTGTGGAACTGCTGTGCCAATGAGTTTCTTGGATTTGTTGAAGATC
TGATCACCTGGGTTAGGAGGTGGCGCTACGTCCTGGCCCTGCCGCGCCAGCAGAGGGTTGTAATCCTTTC
CATCATAGTTTGCGTCAAAGAATTTCTTAAACCACTGAATAAACTCAAAATTATCTTGGAATTTTCCTTT
CACTAATTTCTCTACAGGAATGATTTTGTCAACACCCATCTTCTTGAAAGCTGCTTGCAGCACCTTGAAG
TTGTGGATGTATTCATGCTCTAGTTTGGCCTGGAACTTCACTTTCCTCAAGTGCACACAGCCGGGGAAGA
GCATGTCCATGAACTGGCAGTAGGCTGCCCCTGAACAAAGCTGTTCTATCTTGGTATAGTTGAGGTGCAG
GGAGTCGTTGACCCATGCAAGCATATCATGGCGACTCAGATTTTCACTGGTCACAGATGTGGAGTACACA
TTGACGGCCATGGTGGCAGTCGACTGCAGAATTCGATCTAGCTTGGGCTGCAGGGCGGCTGCCTAACTTT
AAATAATGCCAATTATTTAAAGTTAATTAAGGGTTCCGGATCAGCTTGATGGGGATCCAGACATGATAAG
ATACATTGATGAGTTTGGACAAACCACAACTAGAATGCAGTGAAAAAAATGCTTTATTTGTGAAATTTGT
GATGCTATTGCTTTATTTGTAACCATTATAAGCTGCAATAAACAAGTTAACAACAACAATTGCATTCATT
TTATGTTTCAGGTTCAGGGGGAGGTGTGGGAGGTTTTTTAAAGCAAGTAAAACCTCTACAAATGTGGTAT
GGCTGATTATGATCCTCTAGAGTCGCAGATCCAGACATGATAAGATACATTGATGAGTTTGGACAAACCA
CAACTAGAATGCAGTGAAAAAAATGCTTTATTTGTGAAATTTGTGATGCTATTGCTTTATTTGTAACCAT
TATAAGCTGCAATAAACAAGTTAACAACAACAATTGCATTCATTTTATGTTTCAGGTTCAGGGGGAGGTG
TGGGAGGTTTTTTAAAGCAAGTAAAACCTCTACAAATGTGGTATGGCTGATTATGATCCTCTAGAGTCGC
AGATCCAGACATGATAAGATACATTGATGAGTTTGGACAAACCACAACTAGAATGCAGTGAAAAAAATGC
TTTATTTGTGAAATTTGTGATGCTATTGCTTTATTTGTAACCATTATAAGCTGCAATAAACAAGTTAACA
ACAACAATTGCATTCATTTTATGTTTCAGGTTCAGGGGGAGGTGTGGGAGGTTTTTTAAAGCAAGTAAAA
CCTCTACAAATGTGGTATGGCTGATTATGATCCTCTAGAGTCGCAGATCCTCTAGAGTCGCAGATCTGCA
AGCTTTCATTTATTCATCGCGATAACTTTAAATAATGCCAATTATTTAAAGTTAGGTGGCGGGTCGACCC
CCTACGCGTCACGCCTATGGTGGCCTAGCATAACTTCGTATAAAGTATCCTATACGAAGTTATTTGCCTT
AACCCAGAAATTATCACTGTTATTCTTTAGAATGGTGCAAAGAATAACTTCGTATAATGTATGCTATACG
AAGTTATGAATTCGATATCAAGCGGCCGCCACTGGCCGTCGTTTTACAACGTCGTGACTGGGAAAACCCT
GGCGTTACCCAACTTAATCGCCTTGCAGCACATCCCCCTTTCGCCAGCTGGCGTAATAGCGAAGAGGCCC
GCACCGATCGCCCTTCCCAACAGTTGCGCAGCCTGAATGGCGAATGGG
[124 nt withheld, positions 4949-5072]
C
[91 nt withheld, positions 5074-5164]
A
[49 nt withheld, positions 5166-5214]
CCTTTGACGTTGGAGTCCACGTTCTTT
[37 nt withheld, positions 5242-5278]
ACCCTATCTCGGTCTATTCTTTTGATTTATAAGGGATTTTGCCGATTTCGGCCTATTGGTTAAAAAATGA
GCTGATTTAACAAAAATTTAACGCGAATTTTAACAAAATATTAACGCTTACAATTTAGGTGGCACTTTTC
GGGGAAATGTGCGCGGAACCCCTATTTGTTTATTTTTCTAAATACATTCAAATATGTATCCGCTCATGAG
ACAATAACCCTGATAAATGCTTCAATAATATTGAAAAAGGAAGAGTATGAGTATTCAACATTTCCGTGTC
GCCCTTATTCCCTTTTTTGCGGCATTTTGCCTTCCTGTTTTTGCTCACCCAGAAACGCTGGTGAAAGTAA
AAGATGCTGAAGATCAGTTGGGTGCACGAGTGGGTTACATCGAACTGGATCTCAACAGCGGTAAGATCCT
TGAGAGTTTTCGCCCCGAAGAACGTTTTCCAATGATGAGCACTTTTAAAGTTCTGCTATGTGGCGCGGTA
TTATCCCGTATTGACGCCGGGCAAGAGCAACTCGGTCGCCGCATACACTATTCTCAGAATGACTTGGTTG
AGTACTCACCAGTCACAGAAAAGCATCTTACGGATGGCATGACAGTAAGAGAATTATGCAGTGCTGCCAT
AACCATGAGTGATAACACTGCGGCCAACTTACTTCTGACAACGATCGGAGGACCGAAGGAGCTAACCGCT
TTTTTGCACAACATGGGGGATCATGTAACTCGCCTTGATCGTTGGGAACCGGAGCTGAATGAAGCCATAC
CAAACGACGAGCGTGACACCACGATGCCTGTAGCAATGGCAACAACGTTGCGCAAACTATTAACTGGCGA
ACTACTTACTCTAGCTTCCCGGCAACAATTAATAGACTGGATGGAGGCGGATAAAGTTGCAGGACCACTT
CTGCGCTCGGCCCTTCCGGCTGGCTGGTTTATTGCTGATAAATCTGGAGCCGGTGAGCGTGGGTCTCGCG
GTATCATTGCAGCACTGGGGCCAGATGGTAAGCCCTCCCGTATCGTAGTTATCTACACGACGGGGAGTCA
GGCAACTATGGATGAACGAAATAGACAGATCGCTGAGATAGGTGCCTCACTGATTAAGCATTGGTAACTG
TCAGACCAAGTTTACTCATATATACTTTAGATTGATTTAAAACTTCATTTTTAATTTAAAAGGATCTAGG
TGAAGATCCTTTTTGATAATCTCATGACCAAAATCCCTTAACGTGAGTTTTCGTTCCACTGAGCGTCAGA
CCCCGTAGAAAAGATCAAAGGATCTTCTTGAGATCCTTTTTTTCTGCGCGTAATCTGCTGCTTGCAAACA
AAAAAACCACCGCTACCAGCGGTGGTTTGTTTGCCGGATCAAGAGCTACCAACTCTTTTTCCGAAGGTAA
CTGGCTTCAGCAGAGCGCAGATACCAAATACTGTTCTTCTAGTGTAGCCGTAGTTAGGCCACCACTTCAA
GAACTCTGTAGCACCGCCTACATACCTCGCTCTGCTAATCCTGTTACCAGTGGCTGCTGCCAGTGGCGAT
AAGTCGTGTCTTACCGGGTTGGACTCAAGACGATAGTTACCGGATAAGGCGCAGCGGTCGGGCTGAACGG
GGGGTTCGTGCACACAGCCCAGCTTGGAGCGAACGACCTACACCGAACTGAGATACCTACAGCGTGAGCT
ATGAGAAAGCGCCACGCTTCCCGAAGGGAGAAAGGCGGACAGGTATCCGGTAAGCGGCAGGGTCGGAACA
GGAGAGCGCACGAGGGAGCTTCCAGGGGGAAACGCCTGGTATCTTTATAGTCCTGTCGGGTTTCGCCACC
TCTGACTTGAGCGTCGATTTTTGTGATGCTCGTCAGGGGGGCGGAGCCTATGGAAAAACGCCAGCAACGC
GGCCTTTTTACGGTTCCTGGCCTTTTGCTGGCCTTTTGCTCACATGTTCTTTCCTGCGTTATCCCCTGAT
TCTGTGGATAACCGTATTACCGCCTTTGAGTGAGCTGATACCGCTCGCCGCAGCCGAACGACCGAGCGCA
GCGAGTCAGTGAGCGAGGAAGCGGAAGAGCGCCCAATACGCAAACCGCCTCTCCCCGCGCGTTGGCCGAT
TCATTAATGCAGCTGGCACGACAGGTTTCCCGACTGGAAAGCGGGCAGTGAGCGCAACGCAATTAATGTG
AGTTAGCTCACTCATTAGGCACCCCAGGCTTTACACTTTATGCTTCCGGCTCGTATGTTGTGTGGAATTG
TGAGCGGATAACAATTTCACACAGGAAACAGCTATGACCATGAGGCGCGCCG
Features (pLannotate 1.2.2; 28 found; start..end, strand, type, name):
      6..385     +  enhancer       CMV enhancer: human cytomegalovirus immediate early enhancer
    665..1639    +  intron         chimeric intron: chimera between introns from chicken β-actin and rabbit β-globin
   1661..1694    +  protein_bind   lox2272: Cre-mediated recombination occurs in the 8-bp core sequence (GGATACTT). lox2272 sites are compatible with each other, but incompatible with loxP or loxN sites (Lee and Saito, 1988). Cre recombinase
   1695..1744    -  intron         β-globin intron (fragment): internally truncated intron from human β-globin
   1745..1778    +  protein_bind   loxP: Cre-mediated recombination occurs in the 8-bp core sequence (GCATACAT). Cre recombinase
   1817..1833    -  promoter       SV40 promoter (fragment): SV40 enhancer and early promoter
   1837..2061    -  polyA_signal   bGH poly(A) signal: bovine growth hormone polyadenylation signal
   2086..2793    -  CDS            mNeonGreen: mNeonGreen is a basic (constitutively fluorescent) green/yellow fluorescent protein published in 2013, derived from Branchiostoma lanceolatum. It is reported to be a very rapidly-maturing monomer with moderate acid sensitivity.
   2809..3651    -  CDS            MAPRE3: MARE3_HUMAN - Experimental evidence at protein level: Swiss-Prot protein existence level 1. Plus-end tracking protein (+TIP) that binds to the plus-end of microtubules and regulates the dynamics of the microtubule cytoskeleton. Promotes microtubule growth. May be involved in spindle function by stabilizing microtubules and anchoring them at centrosomes. Also acts as a regulator of minus-end microtubule organization: interacts with the complex formed by AKAP9 and PDE4DIP, leading to recruit CAMSAP2 to the Golgi apparatus, thereby tethering non- centrosomal minus-end microtubules to the Golgi, a
   3659..3676    -  misc_feature   MCS (fragment): multiple cloning site
   3764..3898    -  polyA_signal   SV40 poly(A) signal: SV40 polyadenylation signal
   3921..4004    -  CDS            large T antigen (fragment): large T antigen from SV40 (simian virus 40)
   4018..4152    -  polyA_signal   SV40 poly(A) signal: SV40 polyadenylation signal
   4175..4258    -  CDS            large T antigen (fragment): large T antigen from SV40 (simian virus 40)
   4272..4406    -  polyA_signal   SV40 poly(A) signal: SV40 polyadenylation signal
   4429..4512    -  CDS            large T antigen (fragment): large T antigen from SV40 (simian virus 40)
   4650..4683    -  protein_bind   lox2272: Cre-mediated recombination occurs in the 8-bp core sequence (GGATACTT). lox2272 sites are compatible with each other, but incompatible with loxP or loxN sites (Lee and Saito, 1988). Cre recombinase
   4684..4733    -  intron         β-globin intron (fragment): internally truncated intron from human β-globin
   4734..4767    -  protein_bind   loxP: Cre-mediated recombination occurs in the 8-bp core sequence (GCATACAT). Cre recombinase
   4790..4944    +  CDS            lacZα (fragment): LacZα fragment of β-galactosidase; lacZ fragment
   4949..5377    +  rep_origin     f1 ori (sequence partly withheld): f1 bacteriophage origin of replication; arrow indicates direction of (+) strand synthesis
   5430..5534    +  promoter       AmpR promoter: bla
   5535..6395    +  CDS            AmpR: β-lactamase; bla; confers resistance to ampicillin, carbenicillin, and related antibiotics
   6566..7154    +  rep_origin     ori: high-copy-number ColE1/pMB1/pBR322/pUC origin of replication
   7337..7429    +  CDS            lacI (fragment): lac repressor; lacI; The lac repressor binds to the lac operator to inhibit transcription in E. coli. This inhibition can be relieved by adding lactose or isopropyl-β-D-thiogalactopyranoside (IPTG).
   7442..7463    +  protein_bind   CAP binding site: CAP binding activates transcription in the presence of cAMP. E. coli catabolite activator protein
   7478..7508    +  promoter       lac promoter: promoter for the E. coli lac operon
   7516..7532    +  protein_bind   lac operator: The lac repressor binds to the lac operator to inhibit transcription in E. coli. This inhibition can be relieved by adding lactose or isopropyl-β-D-thiogalactopyranoside (IPTG). lac repressor encoded by lacI
