[The description below was written by a language model from this plasmid's Addgene catalogue record and pLannotate feature annotations shown in this document.]
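Description:
pCAG-DIO-inv[roxSTOProx-EB3 mNeonGreen-bGH] is a non-viral mammalian expression plasmid built on a pCAG-lox backbone. It serves as a reporter that requires both Cre and Dre recombinases before its fluorescent payload is made. It is maintained in E. coli through a high-copy ColE1/pUC-type origin with ampicillin selection (AmpR). It also carries an f1 origin and remnants of a lacZα/lac promoter cloning region. Expression in mammalian cells is driven by the chimeric CAG promoter, annotated here as the CMV enhancer followed by the chicken β-actin/rabbit β-globin chimeric intron.

Downstream of CAG lies a DIO (double-inverted orientation) cassette flanked by lox2272 and loxP pairs arranged head to head. The whole insert sits on the antisense strand relative to the promoter. Read in its own orientation, the insert begins with a STOP element made of three tandem SV40 polyadenylation signals. Human EB3 (MAPRE3) follows, fused at its C-terminus to mNeonGreen and terminated by a bGH poly(A) signal. According to the construct name, the STOP element is flanked by rox sites, although the automated feature table does not annotate them. Cre flips the cassette into the sense orientation and locks it there through subsequent excision between the compatible lox sites, but transcription still ends at the triple poly(A) block. Dre must separately excise the rox-flanked STOP for EB3-mNeonGreen to be expressed.

Because EB3 is a plus-end tracking protein, the fusion labels growing microtubule plus ends. The plasmid therefore works as a functional readout of microtubule dynamics and as an indicator that a cell has received both Cre and Dre in cotransfection experiments. The associated work concerns microtubule nucleation in migrating projection neurons.
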