Addgene plasmid #196885: pCAG-DIO-inv[roxSTOProx-EB3 mNeonGreen-bGH]
Purpose: Dual Cre/Dre-dependent expression of EB3-mNeon. Used as functional (labelling of microtubule plus ends) Cre-Dre cotransfection reporter
Depositing lab: Frank Bradke. Depositing organization: Deutsches Zentrum fuer Neurodegenerative Erkrankungen (DZNE). Publication: Centrosomal microtubule nucleation regulates radial migration of projection neurons independently of polarization in the developing brain. Vinopal S, Dupraz S, Alfadil E, Pietralla T, Bendre S, Stiess M, Falk S, Camargo Ortega G, Maghelli N, Tolic IM, Smejkal J, Gotz M, Bradke F. Neuron. 2023 Apr 19;111(8):1241-1263.e16. doi: 10.1016/j.neuron.2023.01.020. Epub 2023 Feb 15. PubMed 36796357.
Backbone
  Vector backbone: pCAG-lox
  Backbone size w/o insert (bp): 4798
  Vector type: Mammalian Expression, Cre/Lox ; Dre/Rox
Growth in bacteria
  Bacterial resistance: Ampicillin, 100 μg/mL
  Growth temperature: 37°C
  Growth strain: DH5alpha
  Copy number: High Copy
Gene/Insert
  Gene/Insert name: roxSTOProx-EB3 mNeonGreen-bGH
  Species: H. sapiens (human)
  Insert size (bp): 2744
  Entrez Gene: MAPRE3 (a.k.a. EB3, EBF3, EBF3-S, RP3)
  Promoter: Quimeric CAG
  Cloning method: Gibson Cloning
  Sequencing primers: 5′ pCAG forward (5'-GCAACGTGCTGGTTATTGTG-3'); 3′ M13_ (-20) forward primer (5'-GTAAAACGACGGCCAGT-3')
Terms and licenses: Academic/Nonprofit Terms; Industry Terms: Not Available to Industry
How to cite: pCAG-DIO-inv[roxSTOProx-EB3 mNeonGreen-bGH] was a gift from Frank Bradke (Addgene plasmid # 196885 ; http://n2t.net/addgene:196885 ; RRID:Addgene_196885)
